>Addgene plasmid #205971 | pHS1398 | addgene full sequence | sequence record 416245 | Addgene NGS Result
CTCCTGCATTAGGAAATTAATACGACTCACTATAGGGTATTCCCCACGCATGTGGGGGTGAACCGGAGAA
GTCATTTAATAAGGCCACTGTTAAAAAGTATTCCCCACGCATGTGGGGGTGAACCGCTAGCATAACCCCT
TGGGGCCTCTAAACGGGTCTTGAGGGGTTTTTTGCTGAAACCTCAGGCATTTGAGAAGCACACGGTCACA
CTGCTTCCGGTAGTCAATAAACCGGTAAACCAGCAATAGACATAAGCGGCTATTTAACGACCCTGCCCTG
AACCGACGACAAGCTGACGACCGGGTCTCCGCAAGTGGCACTTTTCGGGGAAATGTGCGCGGAACCCCTA
TTTGTTTATTTTTCTAAATACATTCAAATATGTATCCGCTCATGAATTAATTCTTAGAAAAACTCATCGA
GCATCAAATGAAACTGCAATTTATTCATATCAGGATTATCAATACCATATTTTTGAAAAAGCCGTTTCTG
TAATGAAGGAGAAAACTCACCGAGGCAGTTCCATAGGATGGCAAGATCCTGGTATCGGTCTGCGATTCCG
ACTCGTCCAACATCAATACAACCTATTAATTTCCCCTCGTCAAAAATAAGGTTATCAAGTGAGAAATCAC
CATGAGTGACGACTGAATCCGGTGAGAATGGCAAAAGTTTATGCATTTCTTTCCAGACTTGTTCAACAGG
CCAGCCATTACGCTCGTCATCAAAATCACTCGCATCAACCAAACCGTTATTCATTCGTGATTGCGCCTGA
GCGAGACGAAATACGCGGTCGCTGTTAAAAGGACAATTACAAACAGGAATCGAATGCAACCGGCGCAGGA
ACACTGCCAGCGCATCAACAATATTTTCACCTGAATCAGGATATTCTTCTAATACCTGGAATGCTGTTTT
CCCGGGGATCGCAGTGGTGAGTAACCATGCATCATCAGGAGTACGGATAAAATGCTTGATGGTCGGAAGA
GGCATAAATTCCGTCAGCCAGTTTAGTCTGACCATCTCATCTGTAACATCATTGGCAACGCTACCTTTGC
CATGTTTCAGAAACAACTCTGGCGCATCGGGCTTCCCATACAATCGATAGATTGTCGCACCTGATTGCCC
GACATTATCGCGAGCCCATTTATACCCATATAAATCAGCATCCATGTTGGAATTTAATCGCGGCCTAGAG
CAAGACGTTTCCCGTTGAATATGGCTCATACTCTTCCTTTTTCAATATTATTGAAGCATTTATCAGGGTT
ATTGTCTCATGAGCGGATACATATTTGAATGTATTTAGAAAAATAAACAAATAGGCATGCTAGCGCAGAA
ACGTCCTAGAAGATGCCAGGAGGATACTTAGCAGAGAGACAATAAGGCCGGAGCGAAGCCGTTTTTCCAT
AGGCTCCGCCCCCCTGACGAACATCACGAAATCTGACGCTCAAATCAGTGGTGGCGAAACCCGACAGGAC
TATAAAGATACCAGGCGTTTCCCCCTGATGGCTCCCTCTTGCGCTCTCCTGTTCCCGTCCTGCGGCGTCC
GTGTTGTGGTGGAGGCTTTACCCAAATCACCACGTCCCGTTCCGTGTAGACAGTTCGCTCCAAGCTGGGC
TGTGTGCAAGAACCCCCCGTTCAGCCCGACTGCTGCGCCTTATCCGGTAACTATCATCTTGAGTCCAACC
CGGAAAGACACGACAAAACGCCACTGGCAGCAGCCATTGGTAACTGAGAATTAGTGGATTTAGATATCGA
GAGTCTTGAAGTGGTGGCCTAACAGAGGCTACACTGAAAGGACAGTATTTGGTATCTGCGCTCCACTAAA
GCCAGTTACCAGGTTAAGCAGTTCCCCAACTGACTTAACCTTCGATCAAACCGCCTCCCCAGGCGGTTTT
TTCGTTTACAGAGCAGGAGATTACGACGATCGTAAAAGGATCTCAAGAAGATCCTTTACGGATTCCCGAC
ACCATCACTCTAGATTTCAGTGCAATTTATCTCTTCAAATGTAGCACCTGAAGTCAGCCCCATACGATAT
AAGTTGTAATTCTCATGTTAGTCATGCCCCGCGCCCACCGGAAGGAGCTGACTGGGTTGAAGGCTCTCAA
GGGCATCGGTCGAGATCCCGGTGCCTAATGAGTGAGCTAACTTACATTAATTGCGTTGCGCTCACTGCCC
GCTTTCCAGTCGGGAAACCTGTCGTGCCAGCTGCATTAATGAATCGGCCAACGCGCGGGGAGAGGCGGTT
TGCGTATTGGGCGCCAGGGTGGTTTTTCTTTTCACCAGTGAGACGGGCAACAGCTGATTGCCCTTCACCG
CCTGGCCCTGAGAGAGTTGCAGCAAGCGGTCCACGCTGGTTTGCCCCAGCAGGCGAAAATCCTGTTTGAT
GGTGGTTAACGGCGGGATATAACATGAGCTGTCTTCGGTATCGTCGTATCCCACTACCGAGATGTCCGCA
CCAACGCGCAGCCCGGACTCGGTAATGGCGCGCATTGCGCCCAGCGCCATCTGATCGTTGGCAACCAGCA
TCGCAGTGGGAACGATGCCCTCATTCAGCATTTGCATGGTTTGTTGAAAACCGGACATGGCACTCCAGTC
GCCTTCCCGTTCCGCTATCGGCTGAATTTGATTGCGAGTGAGATATTTATGCCAGCCAGCCAGACGCAGA
CGCGCCGAGACAGAACTTAATGGGCCCGCTAACAGCGCGATTTGCTGGTGACCCAATGCGACCAGATGCT
CCACGCCCAGTCGCGTACCGTCTTCATGGGAGAAAATAATACTGTTGATGGGTGTCTGGTCAGAGACATC
AAGAAATAACGCCGGAACATTAGTGCAGGCAGCTTCCACAGCAATGGCATCCTGGTCATCCAGCGGATAG
TTAATGATCAGCCCACTGACGCGTTGCGCGAGAAGATTGTGCACCGCCGCTTTACAGGCTTCGACGCCGC
TTCGTTCTACCATCGACACCACCACGCTGGCACCCAGTTGATCGGCGCGAGATTTAATCGCCGCGACAAT
TTGCGACGGCGCGTGCAGGGCCAGACTGGAGGTGGCAACGCCAATCAGCAACGACTGTTTGCCCGCCAGT
TGTTGTGCCACGCGGTTGGGAATGTAATTCAGCTCCGCCATCGCCGCTTCCACTTTTTCCCGCGTTTTCG
CAGAAACGTGGCTGGCCTGGTTCACCACGCGGGAAACGGTCTGATAAGAGACACCGGCATACTCTGCGAC
ATCGTATAACGTTACTGGTTTCACATTCACCACCCTGAATTGACTCTCTTCCGGGCGCTATCATGCCATA
CCGCGAAAGGTTTTGCGCCATTCGATGGTGTCCGGGATCTCGACGCTCTCCCTTATGCGA
Features (pLannotate 1.2.2; 11 found; start..end, strand, type, name):
     18..36      +  promoter       T7 promoter: promoter for bacteriophage T7 RNA polymerase
    127..174     +  terminator     T7 terminator: transcription terminator for bacteriophage T7 RNA polymerase
    338..395     +  promoter       AmpR promoter (fragment): bla
    404..1219    -  CDS            KanR: aminoglycoside phosphotransferase; aph(3')-Ia; confers resistance to kanamycin in bacteria or G418 (Geneticin®) in eukaryotes
   1220..1311    -  promoter       AmpR promoter: bla
   1329..1964    -  rep_origin     ColA ori: Plasmids containing the ColA origin of replication can be propagated in E. coli cells that contain additional plasmids with compatible origins.
   2049..2113    -  CDS            TcR (fragment): tetracycline efflux protein; tet; confers resistance to tetracycline
   2128..2149    -  protein_bind   CAP binding site: CAP binding activates transcription in the presence of cAMP. E. coli catabolite activator protein
   2162..3244    -  CDS            lacI: lac repressor; lacI; The lac repressor binds to the lac operator to inhibit transcription in E. coli. This inhibition can be relieved by adding lactose or isopropyl-β-D-thiogalactopyranoside (IPTG).
   3245..3322    -  promoter       lacI promoter: lacI
   3330..15      -  CDS            TcR (fragment) (across the origin): tetracycline efflux protein; tet; confers resistance to tetracycline
