[The description below was written by a language model from this plasmid's Addgene catalogue record and pLannotate feature annotations shown in this document.]
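Description:
pHS1398 is a small (about 3.35 kb) bacterial expression plasmid built on the pCOLADuet-1 backbone that supplies the CRISPR RNA for a Cas5-HNH CRISPR-Cas system identified in a Candidatus Cloacimonetes bacterium metagenome-assembled genome (contig MWEE01000013). It replicates in E. coli from the ColA origin, which is compatible with other common origin classes, so the plasmid can be maintained alongside additional plasmids in the same cell. Selection is by kanamycin, conferred by an aph(3')-Ia aminoglycoside phosphotransferase gene driven by a bla-type promoter. The catalogue lists it as high copy.

The payload sits in a very compact transcription unit: a T7 promoter followed, roughly ninety bases downstream, by a T7 terminator. The short interval between them is not annotated in the feature table, but it is the only place the Cas5-HNH crRNA insert, introduced by Gibson assembly, could plausibly lie. Transcription therefore depends on T7 RNA polymerase provided by the host. The backbone also carries lacI with its own promoter, the usual Duet arrangement for IPTG-regulated expression, although no lac operator is annotated next to the T7 promoter in this record. The short tetracycline-resistance fragments, the CAP binding site and an extra bla promoter fragment appear to be backbone remnants with no functional role.

No Cas protein genes are encoded here, so the plasmid is presumably meant to be co-transformed with compatible plasmids expressing the cognate effector proteins. This would reconstitute the RNA-guided complex in E. coli for functional characterisation of this rare CRISPR-Cas variant.
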