Addgene plasmid #205971: pHS1398
Purpose: MWEE01000013 Cas5-HNH crRNA expression in pCOLADuet-1
Depositing lab: Feng Zhang. Depositing organization: Broad Institute. Publication: Uncovering the functional diversity of rare CRISPR-Cas systems with deep terascale clustering. Altae-Tran H, Kannan S, Suberski AJ, Mears KS, Demircioglu FE, Moeller L, Kocalar S, Oshiro R, Makarova KS, Macrae RK, Koonin EV, Zhang F. Science. 2023 Nov 24;382(6673):eadi1910. doi: 10.1126/science.adi1910. Epub 2023 Nov 23. PubMed 37995242.
Backbone
  Vector backbone: pColADuet-1
  Vector type: Bacterial Expression
Growth in bacteria
  Bacterial resistance: Kanamycin, 50 μg/mL
  Growth temperature: 37°C
  Growth strain: NEB Stable
  Copy number: High Copy
Gene/Insert
  Gene/Insert name: Cas5-HNH crRNA
  gRNA/shRNA sequence: GAGAAGTCATTTAATAAGGCCACTGTTAAAAa
  Species: Candidatus Cloacimonetes bacterium (MAG), MWEE01000013
  Promoter: T7
  Cloning method: Gibson Cloning
Terms and licenses: Academic/Nonprofit Terms; Industry Terms: Not Available to Industry
How to cite: pHS1398 was a gift from Feng Zhang (Addgene plasmid # 205971 ; http://n2t.net/addgene:205971 ; RRID:Addgene_205971)
